Addgene plasmid #98675: TDP-43_CTD_M337P
Purpose: Expresses 6xHis-tagged C-terminal domain of TDP-43 with M337P
Depositing lab: Nicolas Fawzi. Depositing organization: Brown University. Publication: ALS Mutations Disrupt Phase Separation Mediated by alpha-Helical Structure in the TDP-43 Low-Complexity C-Terminal Domain. Conicella AE, Zerze GH, Mittal J, Fawzi NL. Structure. 2016 Sep 6;24(9):1537-49. doi: 10.1016/j.str.2016.07.007. Epub 2016 Aug 18. PubMed 27545621.
Backbone
  Vector backbone: pJ411
  Vector type: Bacterial Expression
Growth in bacteria
  Bacterial resistance: Kanamycin, 50 μg/mL
  Growth temperature: 37°C
  Growth strain: DH5alpha
  Copy number: High Copy
Gene/Insert
  Gene/Insert name: TDP-43
  Species: H. sapiens (human)
  Mutation: M337P
  Entrez Gene: TARDBP (a.k.a. ALS10, TDP-43)
  Tag / fusion protein: 6xHis (N terminal on backbone)
  Cloning method: Restriction Enzyme; 5′ cloning site Unknown (unknown if destroyed); 3′ cloning site Unknown (unknown if destroyed)
Terms and licenses: Academic/Nonprofit Terms; Industry Terms: Not Available to Industry
How to cite: TDP-43_CTD_M337P was a gift from Nicolas Fawzi (Addgene plasmid # 98675 ; http://n2t.net/addgene:98675 ; RRID:Addgene_98675)
