[The description below was written by a language model from this plasmid's Addgene catalogue record and pLannotate feature annotations shown in this document.]
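Description:
TDP-43_CTD_M337P is a bacterial expression plasmid built on the pJ411 backbone for producing the C-terminal domain of human TDP-43 (gene TARDBP) carrying the M337P substitution. It is about 4.5 kb, replicates in E. coli from a high-copy ColE1/pUC-type origin, and is selected with kanamycin through an aph(3')-Ia aminoglycoside phosphotransferase gene that the annotation places downstream of a bla-type promoter fragment.

The expression cassette is a standard inducible T7 arrangement. A T7 promoter is followed immediately by a lac operator, then the TARDBP fragment, annotated as a roughly 500-nt coding region, and a T7 terminator. The plasmid also carries lacI with its own promoter, so the Lac repressor holds the operator closed until IPTG or lactose is added. Transcription additionally requires a host strain that supplies T7 RNA polymerase. The catalogue entry states that an N-terminal 6xHis tag is provided by the backbone, which would allow nickel-affinity purification. The feature table does not annotate this tag separately, and the cloning sites are recorded as unknown. Fragments of rrnB terminators flank the cassette region and probably insulate it from read-through transcription. The short KanR and lacZα fragments and the 5S rRNA hit look like backbone remnants rather than functional parts.

The stated purpose is expression of the His-tagged mutant domain. The associated publication concerns how ALS-linked mutations disrupt phase separation mediated by α-helical structure in the low-complexity C-terminal domain of TDP-43. This fits use of the recombinant protein in biophysical or structural studies comparing the M337P variant with the wild-type domain.
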