Features (pLannotate 1.2.2; 14 found; start..end, strand, type, name):
      1..19      +  promoter       T7 promoter: promoter for bacteriophage T7 RNA polymerase
     20..44      +  protein_bind   lac operator: The lac repressor binds to the lac operator to inhibit transcription in E. coli. This inhibition can be relieved by adding lactose or isopropyl-β-D-thiogalactopyranoside (IPTG). lac repressor encoded by lacI
     84..593     +  CDS            TARDBP (fragment): TADBP_HUMAN - Also known as TDP43. Experimental evidence at protein level: Swiss-Prot protein existence level 1. RNA-binding protein that is involved in various steps of RNA biogenesis and processing (PubMed:23519609). Preferentially binds, via its two RNA recognition motifs RRM1 and RRM2, to GU-repeats on RNA molecules predominantly localized within long introns and in the 3'UTR of mRNAs (PubMed:23519609, PubMed:24240615, PubMed:24464995). In turn, regulates the splicing of many non-coding and protein-coding RNAs including proteins involved in neuronal survival, as well as mRNAs that encode p
    607..654     +  terminator     T7 terminator: transcription terminator for bacteriophage T7 RNA polymerase
    714..754     -  terminator     rrnB T1 terminator (fragment): transcription terminator T1 from the E. coli rrnB gene
    756..871     -  ncRNA          5S rRNA: Accession: RF00001 - 5S ribosomal RNA
    902..926     +  CDS            KanR (fragment): aminoglycoside phosphotransferase; aph(3')-Ia; confers resistance to kanamycin in bacteria or G418 (Geneticin®) in eukaryotes
    956..1052    +  promoter       AmpR promoter (fragment): bla
   1055..1864    +  CDS            KanR: aminoglycoside phosphotransferase; aph(3')-Ia; confers resistance to kanamycin in bacteria or G418 (Geneticin®) in eukaryotes
   1873..1946    +  promoter       lacI promoter (fragment): lacI
   1947..3026    +  CDS            lacI: LACI_ECOLI - Experimental evidence at protein level: Swiss-Prot protein existence level 1. Repressor of the lactose operon. Binds allolactose as an inducer. From Escherichia coli (strain K12).
   3115..3703    +  rep_origin     ori: high-copy-number ColE1/pMB1/pBR322/pUC origin of replication
   3928..3945    +  terminator     rrnB T2 terminator (fragment): transcription terminator T2 from the E. coli rrnB gene
   3970..3989    -  CDS            lacZα (fragment): LacZα fragment of β-galactosidase; lacZ fragment
>Addgene plasmid #98675 | TDP-43_CTD_M337P | addgene full sequence | sequence record 189283 | Addgene NGS Result
TAATACGACTCACTATAGGGGAATTGTGAGCGGATAACAATTCCCCTCTAGAAATAATTTTGTTTAACTT
TTGAAGGAGATATACCATGGGTAGCGACAAGATTCATCACCACCATCATCATGAGAACTTATACTTTCAA
GGCCATATGAACCGCCAACTGGAACGTTCCGGTCGTTTCGGTGGTAATCCGGGTGGTTTCGGCAACCAGG
GTGGCTTTGGCAATTCGCGTGGCGGTGGTGCCGGCTTGGGCAATAACCAAGGTTCCAATATGGGTGGCGG
TATGAACTTTGGTGCCTTCTCCATCAATCCGGCAATGATGGCGGCTGCACAAGCGGCGCTGCAGTCTAGC
TGGGGTATGCCGGGCATGCTGGCGAGCCAGCAGAACCAGTCAGGCCCGAGCGGCAATAATCAGAATCAAG
GTAACATGCAGCGTGAACCGAATCAAGCGTTTGGTAGCGGTAACAATAGCTACAGCGGTAGCAACAGCGG
TGCGGCAATCGGCTGGGGTAGCGCAAGCAATGCGGGCAGCGGTAGCGGTTTCAACGGCGGCTTTGGTAGC
AGCATGGATAGCAAGAGCTCCGGTTGGGGCATGTAACTCGAGCCCCCTAGCATAACCCCTTGGGGCCTCT
AAACGGGTCTTGAGGGGTTTTTTGCCCCTGAGACGCGTCAATCGAGTTCGTACCTAAGGGCGACACCCCC
TAATTAGCCCGGGCGAAAGGCCCAGTCTTTCGACTGAGCCTTTCGTTTTATTTGATGCCTGGCAGTTCCC
TACTCTCGCATGGGGAGTCCCCACACTACCATCGGCGCTACGGCGTTTCACTTCTGAGTTCGGCATGGGG
TCAGGTGGGACCACCGCGCTACTGCCGCCAGGCAAACAAGGGGTGTTATGAGCCATATTCAGGTATAAAT
GGGCTCGCGATAATGTTCAGAATTGGTTAATTGGTTGTAACACTGACCCCTATTTGTTTATTTTTCTAAA
TACATTCAAATATGTATCCGCTCATGAGACAATAACCCTGATAAATGCTTCAATAATATTGAAAAAGGAA
GAATATGAGCCATATTCAACGGGAAACGTCGAGGCCGCGATTAAATTCCAACATGGATGCTGATTTATAT
GGGTATAAATGGGCTCGCGATAATGTCGGGCAATCAGGTGCGACAATCTATCGCTTGTATGGGAAGCCCG
ATGCGCCAGAGTTGTTTCTGAAACATGGCAAAGGTAGCGTTGCCAATGATGTTACAGATGAGATGGTCAG
ACTAAACTGGCTGACGGAATTTATGCCACTTCCGACCATCAAGCATTTTATCCGTACTCCTGATGATGCA
TGGTTACTCACCACTGCGATCCCCGGAAAAACAGCGTTCCAGGTATTAGAAGAATATCCTGATTCAGGTG
AAAATATTGTTGATGCGCTGGCAGTGTTCCTGCGCCGGTTGCACTCGATTCCTGTTTGTAATTGTCCTTT
TAACAGCGATCGCGTATTTCGCCTCGCTCAGGCGCAATCACGAATGAATAACGGTTTGGTTGATGCGAGT
GATTTTGATGACGAGCGTAATGGCTGGCCTGTTGAACAAGTCTGGAAAGAAATGCATAAACTTTTGCCAT
TCTCACCGGATTCAGTCGTCACTCATGGTGATTTCTCACTTGATAACCTTATTTTTGACGAGGGGAAATT
AATAGGTTGTATTGATGTTGGACGAGTCGGAATCGCAGACCGATACCAGGATCTTGCCATCCTATGGAAC
TGCCTCGGTGAGTTTTCTCCTTCATTACAGAAACGGCTTTTTCAAAAATATGGTATTGATAATCCTGATA
TGAATAAATTGCAATTTCATTTGATGCTCGATGAGTTTTTCTAAGCGGCGCGCCATCGAATGGCGCAAAA
CCTTTCGCGGTATGGCATGATAGCGCCCGGAAGAGAGTCAATTCAGGGTGGTGAATATGAAACCAGTAAC
GTTATACGATGTCGCAGAGTATGCCGGTGTCTCTTATCAGACCGTTTCCCGCGTGGTGAACCAGGCCAGC
CACGTTTCTGCGAAAACGCGGGAAAAAGTGGAAGCGGCGATGGCGGAGCTGAATTACATTCCCAACCGCG
TGGCACAACAACTGGCGGGCAAACAGTCGTTGCTGATTGGCGTTGCCACCTCCAGTCTGGCCCTGCACGC
GCCGTCGCAAATTGTCGCGGCGATTAAATCTCGCGCCGATCAACTGGGTGCCAGCGTGGTGGTGTCGATG
GTAGAACGAAGCGGCGTCGAAGCCTGTAAAGCGGCGGTGCACAATCTTCTCGCGCAACGCGTCAGTGGGC
TGATCATTAACTATCCGCTGGATGACCAGGATGCCATTGCTGTGGAAGCTGCCTGCACTAATGTTCCGGC
GTTATTTCTTGATGTCTCTGACCAGACACCCATCAACAGTATTATTTTCTCCCATGAGGACGGTACGCGA
CTGGGCGTGGAGCATCTGGTCGCATTGGGTCACCAGCAAATCGCGCTGTTAGCGGGCCCATTAAGTTCTG
TCTCGGCGCGTCTGCGTCTGGCTGGCTGGCATAAATATCTCACTCGCAATCAAATTCAGCCGATAGCGGA
ACGGGAAGGCGACTGGAGTGCCATGTCCGGTTTTCAACAAACCATGCAAATGCTGAATGAGGGCATCGTT
CCCACTGCGATGCTGGTTGCCAACGATCAGATGGCGCTGGGCGCAATGCGCGCCATTACCGAGTCCGGGC
TGCGCGTTGGTGCGGATATCTCGGTAGTGGGATACGACGATACCGAAGATAGCTCATGTTATATCCCGCC
GTTAACCACCATCAAACAGGATTTTCGCCTGCTGGGGCAAACCAGCGTGGACCGCTTGCTGCAACTCTCT
CAGGGCCAGGCGGTGAAGGGCAATCAGCTGTTGCCAGTCTCACTGGTGAAAAGAAAAACCACCCTGGCGC
CCAATACGCAAACCGCCTCTCCCCGCGCGTTGGCCGATTCATTAATGCAGCTGGCACGACAGGTTTCCCG
ACTGGAAAGCGGGCAGTGACTCATGACCAAAATCCCTTAACGTGAGTTACGCGCGCGTCGTTCCACTGAG
CGTCAGACCCCGTAGAAAAGATCAAAGGATCTTCTTGAGATCCTTTTTTTCTGCGCGTAATCTGCTGCTT
GCAAACAAAAAAACCACCGCTACCAGCGGTGGTTTGTTTGCCGGATCAAGAGCTACCAACTCTTTTTCCG
AAGGTAACTGGCTTCAGCAGAGCGCAGATACCAAATACTGTTCTTCTAGTGTAGCCGTAGTTAGCCCACC
ACTTCAAGAACTCTGTAGCACCGCCTACATACCTCGCTCTGCTAATCCTGTTACCAGTGGCTGCTGCCAG
TGGCGATAAGTCGTGTCTTACCGGGTTGGACTCAAGACGATAGTTACCGGATAAGGCGCAGCGGTCGGGC
TGAACGGGGGGTTCGTGCACACAGCCCAGCTTGGAGCGAACGACCTACACCGAACTGAGATACCTACAGC
GTGAGCTATGAGAAAGCGCCACGCTTCCCGAAGGGAGAAAGGCGGACAGGTATCCGGTAAGCGGCAGGGT
CGGAACAGGAGAGCGCACGAGGGAGCTTCCAGGGGGAAACGCCTGGTATCTTTATAGTCCTGTCGGGTTT
CGCCACCTCTGACTTGAGCGTCGATTTTTGTGATGCTCGTCAGGGGGGCGGAGCCTATGGAAAAACGCCA
GCAACGCGGCCTTTTTACGGTTCCTGGCCTTTTGCTGGCCTTTTGCTCACATGTTCTTTCCTGCGTTATC
CCCTGATTCTGTGGATAACCGTATTACCGCCTTTGAGTGAGCTGATACCGCTCGCCGCAGCCGAACGACC
GAGCGCAGCGAGTCAGTGAGCGAGGAAGCGGAAGGCGAGAGTAGGGAACTGCCAGGCATCAAACTAAGCA
GAAGGCCCCTGACGGATGGCCTTTTTGCGTTTCTACAAACTCTTTCTGTGTTGTAAAACGACGGCCAGTC
TTAAGCTCGGGCCCCCTGGGCGGTTCTGATAACGAGTAATCGTTAATCCGCAAATAACGTAAAAACCCGC
TTCGGCGGGTTTTTTTATGGGGGGAGTTTAGGGAAAGAGCATTTGTCAGAATATTTAAGGGCGCCTGTCA
CTTTGCTTGATATATGAGAATTATTTAACCTTATAAATGAGAAAAAAGCAACGCACTTTAAATAAGATAC
GTTGCTTTTTCGATTGATGAACACCTATAATTAAACTATTCATCTATTATTTATGATTTTTTGTATATAC
AATATTTCTAGTTTGTTAAAGAGAATTAAGAAAATAAATCTCGAAAATAATAAAGGGAAAATCAGTTTTT
GATATCAAAATTATACATGTCAACGATAATACAAAATATAATACAAACTATAAGATGTTATCAGTATTTA
TTATGCATTTAGAATAAATTTTGTGTCGCCCTTCCGCGAAAT
